Addgene plasmid #153676: pGBW-m4134115
Purpose: Mammalian expression plasmid for SARS-CoV-2 ORF7b
Depositing lab: Ginkgo Bioworks & Benjie Chen. Depositing organization: Ginkgo Bioworks.
Backbone
  Vector backbone: pTwist_CMV_6
  Backbone size w/o insert (bp): 4180
  Vector type: Mammalian Expression
Growth in bacteria
  Bacterial resistance: Ampicillin, 100 μg/mL
  Growth temperature: 37°C
  Growth strain: DH5alpha
  Copy number: High Copy
Gene/Insert
  Gene/Insert name: SARS-CoV-2 ORF7b
  Species: Severe acute respiratory syndrome coronavirus 2
  Insert size (bp): 125
  Mutation: wt
  Entrez Gene: ORF7b (a.k.a. GU280_gp08)
  Promoter: CMV
  Tag / fusion protein: Cleavable TEV;3xFlag (C terminal on backbone)
  Cloning method: Unknown
Resource information
  A portion of this plasmid was derived from a plasmid made by: GinkgoBioworks
Depositor comments: NCBI reference sequence: 43740574
How to cite: pGBW-m4134115 was a gift from Ginkgo Bioworks & Benjie Chen (Addgene plasmid # 153676 ; http://n2t.net/addgene:153676 ; RRID:Addgene_153676)
