[The description below was written by a language model from this plasmid's Addgene catalogue record and pLannotate feature annotations shown in this document.]
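Description:
pGBW-m4134115 is a mammalian expression plasmid carrying the wild-type ORF7b accessory protein gene of SARS-CoV-2, built on the pTwist_CMV_6 backbone. It is maintained in E. coli through a high-copy ColE1/pUC-type origin of replication and selected with ampicillin via the β-lactamase (AmpR) gene. No mammalian selection marker is recorded or annotated, so the plasmid appears suited to transient transfection rather than stable line selection.

The short ORF7b coding sequence (about 125 bp) is driven by the human cytomegalovirus immediate early enhancer and promoter, which gives strong constitutive transcription in most mammalian cell types. According to the catalogue entry, the backbone supplies a C-terminal tag consisting of a TEV protease cleavage site followed by 3xFLAG, allowing detection or affinity capture with anti-FLAG reagents and optional removal of the tag. The feature table is consistent with this layout. In the sequenced orientation the cassette reads on the reverse strand, with the CMV enhancer and promoter elements leading into the ORF7b coding region (which spans the numbering origin), followed by a FLAG annotation and then an SV40 polyadenylation signal region. Only a FLAG fragment is called by the annotation software, and the TEV site is not annotated separately.

The backbone also contains elements that isolate the expression unit from the bacterial portion: 5' and 3' β-globin insulator sequences, rrnG and T7 transcription terminators flanking the cassette, and a synthetic poly(A) signal upstream of the enhancer. The plasmid is intended for expressing tagged ORF7b in mammalian cells; the record does not specify particular downstream applications.
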