Features (pLannotate 1.2.2; 17 found; start..end, strand, type, name):
    105..156     -  promoter       CMVd2 promoter: truncated human cytomegalovirus (CMV) immediate early promoter that yields moderately reduced expression relative to the full-length promoter
    219..236     +  promoter       CMV promoter (fragment): human cytomegalovirus (CMV) immediate early promoter
    309..612     -  enhancer       CMV enhancer: human cytomegalovirus immediate early enhancer
    693..741     +  polyA_signal   poly(A) signal: synthetic polyadenylation signal
    759..805     +  terminator     T7 terminator: transcription terminator for bacteriophage T7 RNA polymerase
    810..881     -  misc_feature   5' β-globin insulator: insulator upstream of the human β-globin locus (Farrell et al., 2002)
   1033..1169    -  terminator     rrnG terminator: transcription terminator from the E. coli ribosomal RNA rrnG operon (Albrechtsen et al., 1991)
   1182..2042    -  CDS            AmpR: β-lactamase; bla; confers resistance to ampicillin, carbenicillin, and related antibiotics
   2552..2616    +  CDS            bla(M) (fragment): β-lactamase lacking the signal sequence; bla(M); allows cytosolic expression of β-lactamase
   2788..3376    +  rep_origin     ori: high-copy-number ColE1/pMB1/pBR322/pUC origin of replication
   3602..3673    -  misc_feature   3' β-globin insulator: insulator downstream of the human β-globin locus (Farrell et al., 2002)
   3718..3854    -  terminator     rrnG terminator: transcription terminator from the E. coli ribosomal RNA rrnG operon (Albrechtsen et al., 1991)
   3884..3930    -  terminator     T7 terminator: transcription terminator for bacteriophage T7 RNA polymerase
   3953..4022    +  CDS            large T antigen (fragment): large T antigen from SV40 (simian virus 40)
   4045..4166    +  polyA_signal   SV40 poly(A) signal: SV40 polyadenylation signal
   4220..4242    -  CDS            FLAG (fragment): FLAG® epitope tag, followed by an enterokinase cleavage site
   4309..30      -  CDS            NS7B_SARS2 (across the origin): Experimental evidence at protein level: Swiss-Prot protein existence level 1. From Severe acute respiratory syndrome coronavirus 2 (2019-nCoV) (SARS-CoV-2).
>Addgene plasmid #153676 | pGBW-m4134115 | addgene full sequence | sequence record 307374 | Addgene NGS Result
ATAGAAGTCAATTAATGAAAGTTCAATCATGGTGGCGGCCGCTGGCGGGTGTGTCGAGTGGATGGTAGGA
TCGACAAAGATCTGATCTGACGGTTCACTAAACCAGCTCTGCTTATATAGACCTCCCACCGTACACGCCT
ACCGCCCATTTGCGTCAATGGGGCGGAGTTGTTACGACATTTTGGAAAGTCCCGTTGATTTTGGTGCCAA
AACAAACTCCCATTGACGTCAATGGGGTGGAGACTTGGAAATCCCCGTGAGTCAAACCGCTATCCACGCC
CATTGATGTACTGCCAAAACCGCATCAGCATGGTAATAGCGATGACTAATACGTAGATGTACTGCCAAGT
AGGAAAGTCCCATAAGGTCATGTACTGGGCATAATGCCAGGCGGGCCATTTACCGTCATTGACGTCAATA
GGGGGCGTACTTGGCATATGATACACTTGATGTACTGCCAAGTGGGCAGTTTACCGTAAATACTCCACCC
ATTGACGTCAATGGAAAGTCCCTATTGGCGTTACTATGGGAACATACGTCATTATTGACGTCAATGGGCG
GGGGTCGTTGGGCGGTCAGCCAGGCGGGCCATTTACCGTAAGTTATGTAACGCGGAACTCCATATATGGG
CTATGAACTAATGACCCCGTAATTGATTACTAGATCTGGCTACACTCGATCAGCAGTTAGATAATAAAAT
CGCTATCCATCGAAGATGGATGTGTGTTGGTTTTTTGTGTGTGTAACGCAACGATTGATAGCATAACCCC
TTGGGGCCTCTAAACGGGTCTTGAGGGGTTTTTTGAATTGAGAGGTAGCTGAAGCTGCTGTTATGACCAC
TAGAGGGAAGAAGATACCTGTGGAGCTAATGGTCCAAGATGTCGGGAGCCGCGATCGCTGCCAAAAAGGT
AAGCTGACGATAGCTGACGAGATTCGATGCCCGACGAGCAAATGAGCGCCACGGCTGTTCGCGTAAGCTC
GAAACGACGGAGATTCGATAGAGCCAGAGTCGAGTTTAAACGATTCGGGATCTTAAGGATAAATTTCTGG
TAAGGAGGACACGTATGGAAGTGGGCAAGTTGGGGAAGCCGTATCCGTTGCTGAATCTGGCATATGTGGG
AGTATAAGACGCGCAGCGTCGCATCAGGCATTTTTTTCTGCGCCAATGCACCTAGAATCGGTTACCAATG
CTTAATCAGTGAGGCACCTATCTCAGCGATCTGTCTATTTCGTTCATCCATAGTTGCCTGACTCCCCGTC
GTGTAGATAACTACGATACGGGAGGGCTTACCATCTGGCCCCAGTGCTGCAATGATACCGCGAGACCCAC
GCTCACCGGCTCCAGATTTATCAGCAATAAACCAGCCAGCCGGAAGGGCCGAGCGCAGAAGTGGTCCTGC
AACTTTATCCGCCTCCATCCAGTCTATCAACTGTTGCCGGGAAGCTAGAGTAAGTAGTTCGCCAGTTAAT
AGTTTACGCAAGGTTGTTGCCATTGCTACAGGCATCGTGGTGTCACGCTCGTCGTTTGGTATGGCTTCAT
TCAGCTCCGGTTCCCAACGATCAAGGCGAGTTACATGATCCCCCATGTTGTGCAAAAAAGCGGTTAGCTC
CTTCGGTCCTCCAATCGTTGTCAGAAGTAAGTTGGCCGCAGTGTTATCACTCATGGTTATGGCAGCACTG
CATAATTCTCTTACTGTCATGCCATCCGTAAGATGCTTTTCTGTGACTGGTGAATACTCAACCAAGTCAT
TCTGAGAATAGTGTATGCGGCGACCGAGTTGCTCTTGCCCGGCGTCAATACGGGATAATACCGCGCCACA
TAGCAGAACTTTAAAAGTGCTCATCATTGGAAAGCGTTCTTCGGGGCGAAAACTCTCAAGGATCTTACCG
CTGTTGAGATCCAGTTCGATGTAACCCACTCGCGCACCCAACTGATCTTCAGCATCTTTTACTTTCACCA
GCGTTTCTGGGTGAGCAAAAACAGGAAGGCAAAATGCCGCAAAAAAGGGAATAAGGGCGACACGGAAATG
TTGAATACTCATGCGAAAGCCTCCTGCTGATCCTGTCTCTTGATAGATGTTTGCAAAAGCTAGGACTCGA
TTATACGTTGACCGATCAGACTATCAATATCTAGGTTTAAACAGATCGGTACGCTGCCGTGACCAGGCTT
GAGTACAATATCTGACGATTGGACTTCCTGGGTCCCAAGCTGGATTCCGACTGGCTGACTGCCAAGCAAC
GATATGGATCGTCGAGACTCGCACTGAGAGGATCGTTCTCGGTACACCAGGCGCGCCCCGATTTCGATAT
TCCTCGGATCTCGGATAGATCGGGATTGAGGATGTAGGTTGAACTTCTCTCGGGTGATCCCGATCTCGGA
TATTCGGGATTGGAGTAATACCTGGCGATAGGCGCTGCCAAGCAATAGCCAAGGCGCAAGGCCGGCCAAG
AGACTTGCGATAGTTCGTTCGAGAGGTAGCCTGCAAGATGGATCGGACGAAAGGTTTGAAGATTTTCCGA
CGAGGGCCTTGGAGAGTTCGGAAATTTAAATGCAACTATGGATGAACGAAATAGACAGATCGCTGAGATA
GGTGCCTCACTGATTAAGCATTGGTAACTGTCAGACCAAGTTTACTCATATATACTTTAGATTGATTTAA
AACTTCATTTTTAATTTAAAAGGATCTAGGTGAAGATCCTTTTTGATAATCTCATGACCAAAATCCCTTA
ACGTGAGTTTTCGTTCCACTGAGCGTCAGACCCCGTAGAAAAGATCAAAGGATCTTCTTGAGATCCTTTT
TTTCTGCGCGTAATCTGCTGCTTGCAAACAAAAAAACCACCGCTACCAGCGGTGGTTTGTTTGCCGGATC
AAGAGCTACCAACTCTTTTTCCGAAGGTAACTGGCTTCAGCAGAGCGCAGATACCAAATACTGTTCTTCT
AGTGTAGCCGTAGTTAGGCCACCACTTCAAGAACTCTGTAGCACCGCCTACATACCTCGCTCTGCTAATC
CTGTTACCAGTGGCTGCTGCCAGTGGCGATAAGTCGTGTCTTACCGGGTTGGACTCAAGACGATAGTTAC
CGGATAAGGCGCAGCGGTCGGGCTGAACGGGGGGTTCGTGCACACAGCCCAGCTTGGAGCGAACGACCTA
CACCGAACTGAGATACCTACAGCGTGAGCTATGAGAAAGCGCCACGCTTCCCGAAGGGAGAAAGGCGGAC
AGGTATCCGGTAAGCGGCAGGGTCGGAACAGGAGAGCGCACGAGGGAGCTTCCAGGGGGAAACGCCTGGT
ATCTTTATAGTCCTGTCGGGTTTCGCCACCTCTGACTTGAGCGTCGATTTTTGTGATGCTCGTCAGGGGG
GCGGAGCCTATGGAAAAACGCCAGCAACGCGGCCTTTTTACGGTTCCTGGCCTTTTGCTGGCCTTTTGCT
CACATGATTTAAATGAAACTCGTAATCGGAGAACGGGTGCAATAGCAAGGACCAGATCGAACTTGACTGA
CGCAATTCTGAGCGTAGTCGAAACCCAGACAAGTCGATCTCGCCAAGTAGCTGACTTGACTGGTTAATTA
AGTTTCGATAGCCCAAGGTAACCAATGAGATTAGGGAGGGAAGAAAGTTTGATGAACTACTTCTGACCCC
TAGTGGTGTCCAGAAAAGACCATTAAAGGAATGTCTTGATCGAAATCGAGAGATCGCCTGCAGGATAGCT
GACGACCTTAAGGATAAATTTCTGGTAAGGAGGACACGTATGGAAGTGGGCAAGTTGGGGAAGCCGTATC
CGTTGCTGAATCTGGCATATGTGGGAGTATAAGACGCGCAGCGTCGCATCAGGCATTTTTTTCTGCGCCA
ATGCCGGTAGATAGCAATCCGGCCCGAGGGGCACAAAAAACCCCTCAAGACCCGTTTAGAGGCCCCAAGG
GGTTATGCTACGATACCGATAGAGATGGGCCAATACCACATTTGTAGAGGTTTTACTTGCTTTAAAAAAC
CTCCCACACCTCCCCCTGAACCTGAAACATAAAATGAATGCAATTGTTGTTGTTAACTTGTTTATTGCAG
CTTATAATGGTTACAAATAAAGCAATAGCATCACAAATTTCACAAATAAAGCATTTTTTTCACTGCATTC
TAGTTGTGGTTTGTCCAAACTCATCAATGTATCTTATCATGTCTGTGAGCTGAAGGTACGCTGTATCTCA
GTCAGTCAAGCTAGCTTATTTGTCATCGTCGTCCTTGTAATCAATGTCATGATCTTTGTAGTCTCCATCG
TGGTCCTTATAATCCATCGACTGAAAGTAAAGGTTTTCGGCGTGACAAGTTTCATTATGATCTTGCAGTT
CAAGTGAGAACCAAAAGATAATAAGCATAATTAAAACAAGGAATAGCAGAAAGGCTAAAAAGCACAA
